>Addgene plasmid #157439 | pD649-HAsp-A1BG-COMP5AP-AviTag-9xHis | depositor full sequence | sequence record 303987 | Full Sequence
TTTCAATATTATTGAAGCATTTATCAGGGTTATTGTCTCATGAGCGGATACATATTTGAATGTATTTAGA
AAAATAAACAAATAGGGGTCAGTGTTACAACCAATTAACCAATTCTGAACATTATCGCGAGCCCATTTAT
ACCTGAATATGGCTCATAACACCCCTTGCTCATGACCAAAATCCCTTAACGTGAGTTACGCGCGCGTCGT
TCCACTGAGCGTCAGACCCCGTAGAAAAGATCAAAGGATCTTCTTGAGATCCTTTTTTTCTGCGCGTAAT
CTGCTGCTTGCAAACAAAAAAACCACCGCTACCAGCGGTGGTTTGTTTGCCGGATCAAGAGCTACCAACT
CTTTTTCCGAAGGTAACTGGCTTCAGCAGAGCGCAGATACCAAATACTGTTCTTCTAGTGTAGCCGTAGT
TAGCCCACCACTTCAAGAACTCTGTAGCACCGCCTACATACCTCGCTCTGCTAATCCTGTTACCAGTGGC
TGCTGCCAGTGGCGATAAGTCGTGTCTTACCGGGTTGGACTCAAGACGATAGTTACCGGATAAGGCGCAG
CGGTCGGGCTGAACGGGGGGTTCGTGCACACAGCCCAGCTTGGAGCGAACGACCTACACCGAACTGAGAT
ACCTACAGCGTGAGCTATGAGAAAGCGCCACGCTTCCCGAAGGGAGAAAGGCGGACAGGTATCCGGTAAG
CGGCAGGGTCGGAACAGGAGAGCGCACGAGGGAGCTTCCAGGGGGAAACGCCTGGTATCTTTATAGTCCT
GTCGGGTTTCGCCACCTCTGACTTGAGCGTCGATTTTTGTGATGCTCGTCAGGGGGGCGGAGCCTATGGA
AAAACGCCAGCAACGCGGCCTTTTTACGGTTCCTGGCCTTTTGCTGGCCTTTTGCTCACATGTTCTTTCC
TGCGTTATCCCCTGATTCTGTGGATAACCGTATTACCGCCTTTGAGTGAGCTGATACCGCTCGCCGCAGC
CGAACGACCGAGCGCAGCGAGTCAGTGAGCGAGGAAGCGGAAGGCGAGAGTAGGGAACTGCCAGGCATCA
AACTAAGCAGAAGGCCCCTGACGGATGGCCTTTTTGCGTTTCTACAAACTCTTTCTGTGTTGTAAAACGA
CGGCCAGTCTTAAGCTCGGGCCCCCTGGGCGGTTCTGATAACGAGTAATCGTTAATCCGCAAATAACGTA
AAAACCCGCTTCGGCGGGTTTTTTTATGGGGGGAGTTTAGGGAAAGAGCATTTGTCAGAATATTTAAGGG
CGCCTGTCACTTTGCTTGATATATGAGAATTATTTAACCTTATAAATGAGAAAAAAGCAACGCACTTTAA
ATAAGATACGTTGCTTTTTCGATTGATGAACACCTATAATTAAACTATTCATCTATTATTTATGATTTTT
TGTATATACAATATTTCTAGTTTGTTAAAGAGAATTAAGAAAATAAATCTCGAAAATAATAAAGGGAAAA
TCAGTTTTTGATATCAAAATTATACATGTCAACGATAATACAAAATATAATACAAACTATAAGATGTTAT
CAGTATTTATTATCATTTAGAATAAATTTTGTGTCGCCCTTAATTGTGAGCGGATAACAATTACGAGCTT
CATGCACAGTGGCGTTGACTCAATATTGGCCATTAGCCATATTATTCATTGGTTATATAGCATAAATCAA
TATTGGCTATTGGCCATTGCATACGTTGTATCTATATCATAATATGTACATTTATATTGGCTCATGTCCA
ATATGACCGCCATGTTGGCATTGATTATTGACTAGTTATTAATAGTAATCAATTACGGGGTCATTAGTTC
ATAGCCCATATATGGAGTTCCGCGTTACATAACTTACGGTAAATGGCCCGCCTGGCTGACCGCCCAACGA
CCCCCGCCCATTGACGTCAATAATGACGTATGTTCCCATAGTAACGCCAATAGGGACTTTCCATTGACGT
CAATGGGTGGAGTATTTACGGTAAACTGCCCACTTGGCAGTACATCAAGTGTATCATATGCCAAGTACGC
CCCCTATTGACGTCAATGACGGTAAATGGCCCGCCTGGCATTATGCCCAGTACATGACCTTATGGGACTT
TCCTACTTGGCAGTACATCTACGTATTAGTCATCGCTATTACCATGGTGATGCGGTTTTGGCAGTACATC
AATGGGCGTGGATAGCGGTTTGACTCACGGGGATTTCCAAGTCTCCACCCCATTGACGTCAATGGGAGTT
TGTTTTGGCACCAAAATCAACGGGACTTTCCAAAATGTCGTAACAACTCCGCCCCATTGACGCAAATGGG
CGGTAGGCGTGTACGGTGGGAGGTCTATATAAGCAGAGCTCGTTTAGTGAACCGTCAGATCGCCTGGAGA
CGCCATCCACGCTGTTTTGACCTCCATAGAAGACACCGGGACCGATCCAGCCTCCGCGGCCGGGAACGGT
GCATTGGAACGCGGATTCCCCGTGCCAAGAGTGACGTAAGTACCGCCTATAGAGTCTATAGGCCCACCCC
CTTGGCTTCGTTAGAACGCGGCTACAATTAATACATAACCTTATGTATCATACACATACGATTTAGGTGA
CACTATAGAATAACATCCACTTTGCCTTTCTCTCCACAGGTGTCCACTCCCAGGTCCAACTGCACCTCGG
TTCTATCGAAAACGCGCCTGCTAGCGCCACCATGAAGACCATCATTGCCCTGAGCTACATCTTCTGCCTG
GTGTTCGCTGCGGCCGCCGCCATCTTTTATGAGACACAGCCTTCTCTGTGGGCCGAGAGCGAGTCTCTGC
TGAAGCCTCTGGCCAATGTGACCCTGACCTGTCAGGCCCACCTGGAAACCCCTGACTTCCAGCTGTTCAA
GAACGGCGTGGCCCAAGAGCCTGTGCACCTGGATTCTCCAGCCATCAAGCACCAGTTTCTGCTGACCGGC
GATACCCAGGGCAGATACAGATGTAGAAGCGGCCTGAGCACCGGCTGGACACAGCTGTCTAAACTGCTGG
AACTGACAGGCCCCAAGTCTCTGCCTGCTCCTTGGCTTTCTATGGCCCCTGTGTCCTGGATCACCCCTGG
CCTGAAAACCACCGCTGTGTGTAGAGGCGTGCTGAGAGGCGTGACATTCCTGCTGAGAAGAGAGGGCGAC
CACGAGTTTCTGGAAGTGCCCGAGGCTCAAGAGGACGTGGAAGCCACCTTTCCAGTGCACCAGCCTGGCA
ACTACAGCTGCTCCTACAGAACAGATGGCGAAGGCGCCCTGTCTGAGCCTTCTGCCACAGTGACAATCGA
GGAACTGGCCGCTCCTCCTCCACCTGTGCTTATGCACCACGGCGAAAGCTCTCAGGTGCTGCACCCTGGC
AACAAAGTGACACTGACATGCGTGGCCCCTCTGAGCGGAGTGGATTTTCAGCTGCGGAGAGGCGAGAAAG
AACTGCTGGTGCCCAGAAGCAGCACAAGCCCCGACAGAATCTTCTTCCACCTGAACGCCGTGGCTCTTGG
CGACGGCGGACACTACACCTGTAGATACAGACTGCACGACAACCAGAACGGATGGTCCGGCGATTCTGCC
CCTGTGGAACTGATCCTGAGCGACGAGACACTGCCCGCTCCAGAGTTTTCTCCAGAGCCTGAATCTGGCA
GAGCCCTGCGGCTGAGATGTCTGGCTCCTCTTGAAGGCGCCAGATTCGCCCTCGTGCGAGAAGATAGAGG
CGGCAGACGGGTGCACAGATTTCAGTCTCCAGCCGGAACTGAGGCCCTGTTCGAGCTGCACAATATCAGC
GTGGCCGACAGCGCCAACTACTCCTGTGTGTATGTGGACCTGAAGCCACCATTCGGCGGCTCTGCCCCTT
CTGAGAGACTGGAACTGCATGTGGATGGCCCTCCACCTAGACCACAGCTGAGAGCTACTTGGAGCGGAGC
TGTTCTGGCCGGAAGAGATGCTGTGCTGAGATGCGAGGGCCCCATTCCTGATGTGACCTTTGAGCTGCTG
AGAGAAGGCGAGACAAAGGCCGTGAAAACCGTGCGAACACCTGGCGCCGCTGCCAATCTCGAGCTGATCT
TTGTGGGACCACAGCACGCCGGCAACTACCGGTGCAGATATAGAAGCTGGGTGCCCCACACCTTCGAGTC
CGAGCTGTCTGATCCAGTCGAGCTGCTGGTGGCCGAATCTGGCGCGCCGGAAGATCAAGTTGATCCAAGA
TTGATTGATGGCAAGGGCGGATCTCTGGAGGTGCTGTTCCAGGGACCAGGCGGAAGCGGCAATCCCGGCG
GCGATCTGGCCCCCCAGATGCTGCGCGAGCTGCAGGAGACCAATGCCGCCCTGCAGGACGTGCGCGAGCT
GCTGCGCCACCGCGTGAAGGAGATCACCTTCCTGAAGAACACCGTGATGGAGTGCGACGCCTGCGGTATG
CAGCCCTCTAGAGGCTCCGGCTCCATCATCCCAGTTGAGGAGGAGAACCCGGACTTCTGGAACCGCGAGG
CAGCCGAGGCCCTGGGTGCCGCCAAGAAGCTGCAGCCTGCACAGACAGCCGCCAAGAACCTCATCATCTT
CCTGGGCGATGGGATGGGGGTGTCTACGGTGACAGCTGCCAGGATCCTAAAAGGGCAGAAGAAGGACAAA
CTGGGGCCTGAGATACCCCTGGCCATGGACCGCTTCCCATATGTGGCTCTGTCCAAGACATACAATGTAG
ACAAACATGTGCCAGACAGTGGAGCCACAGCCACGGCCTACCTGTGCGGGGTCAAGGGCAACTTCCAGAC
CATTGGCTTGAGTGCAGCCGCCCGCTTTAACCAGTGCAACACGACACGCGGCAACGAGGTCATCTCCGTG
ATGAATCGGGCCAAGAAAGCAGGGAAGTCAGTGGGAGTGGTAACCACCACACGAGTGCAGCACGCCTCGC
CAGCCGGCACCTACGCCCACACGGTGAACCGCAACTGGTACTCGGACGCCGACGTGCCTGCCTCGGCCCG
CCAGGAGGGGTGCCAGGACATCGCTACGCAGCTCATCTCCAACATGGACATTGACGTGATCCTAGGTGGA
GGCCGAAAGTACATGTTTCGCATGGGAACCCCAGACCCTGAGTACCCAGATGACTACAGCCAAGGTGGGA
CCAGGCTGGACGGGAAGAATCTGGTGCAGGAATGGCTGGCGAAGCGCCAGGGTGCCCGGTATGTGTGGAA
CCGCACTGAGCTCATGCAGGCTTCCCTGGACCCGTCTGTGACCCATCTCATGGGTCTCTTTGAGCCTGGA
GACATGAAATACGAGATCCACCGAGACTCCACACTGGACCCCTCCCTGATGGAGATGACAGAGGCTGCCC
TGCGCCTGCTGAGCAGGAACCCCCGCGGCTTCTTCCTCTTCGTGGAGGGTGGTCGCATCGACCATGGTCA
TCATGAAAGCAGGGCTTACCGGGCACTGACTGAGACGATCATGTTCGACGACGCCATTGAGAGGGCGGGC
CAGCTCACCAGCGAGGAGGACACGCTGAGCCTCGTCACTGCCGACCACTCCCACGTCTTCTCCTTCGGAG
GCTACCCCCTGCGAGGGAGCTCCATCTTCGGGCTGGCCCCTGGCAAGGCCCGGGACAGGAAGGCCTACAC
GGTCCTCCTATACGGAAACGGTCCAGGCTATGTGCTCAAGGACGGCGCCCGGCCGGATGTTACCGAGAGC
GAGAGCGGGAGCCCCGAGTATCGGCAGCAGTCAGCAGTGCCCCTGGACGAAGAGACCCACGCAGGCGAGG
ACGTGGCGGTGTTCGCGCGCGGCCCGCAGGCGCACCTGGTTCACGGCGTGCAGGAGCAGACCTTCATAGC
GCACGTCATGGCCTTCGCCGCCTGCCTGGAGCCCTACACCGCCTGCGACCTGGCGCCCCCCGCCGGCACC
ACCGACGCCGCGCACCCGGGTGGCGGAGGACTGAACGACATCTTCGAGGCTCAGAAAATCGAATGGCACG
AACATCACCATCACCATCACCATCACCATTAAGGCCGGCCTGTAGTCACTGGCACAACGCGTTACCCGGT
AAGCCAATCGGGTATACACGGTCGTCATACTGCAGACAGGGTTCTTCTACTTTGCAAGATAGTCTTGAGT
AGTAAAATAAATAGATAGAGAAAATCAGCCTCGACTGTGCCTTCTAGTTGCCAGCCATCTGTTGTTTGCC
CCTCCCCCGTGCCTTCCTTGACCCTGGAAGGTGCCACTCCCACTGTCCTTTCCTAATAAAATGAGGAAAT
TGCATCACAACACTCAACCCTATCTCGGTCTATTCTTTTGATTTATAAGGGATTTTGCCGATTTCGGCCT
ATTGGTTAAAAAATGAGCTGATTTAACAAAAATTTAACGCGAATTAATTCTGTGGAATGTGTGTCAGTTA
GGGTGTGGAAAGTCCCCAGGCTCCCCAGCAGGCAGAAGTATGCAAAGCATGCATCTCAATTAGTCAGCAA
CCAGGTGTGGAAAGTCCCCAGGCTCCCCAGCAGGCAGAAGTATGCAAAGCATGCATCTCAATTAGTCAGC
AACCATAGTCCCGCCCCTAACTCCGCCCATCCCGCCCCTAACTCCGCCCAGTTCCGCCCATTCTCCGCCC
CATGGCTGACTAATTTTTTTTATTTATGCAGAGGCCGAGGCCGCCTCTGCCTCTGAGCTATTCCAGAAGT
AGTGAGGAGGCTTTTTTGGAGGCCTAGGCTTTTGCAAAAAGCTCCCGGGAGCTTGTATATCCATTTTCGG
ATCTGATCAGCACGTGTTGACAATTAATCATCGGCATAGTATATCGGCATAGTATAATACGACAAGGTGA
GGAACTAAACCATGACCGAGTACAAGCCCACGGTGCGCCTCGCCACCCGCGACGACGTCCCCAGGGCCGT
ACGCACCCTCGCCGCCGCGTTCGCCGACTACCCCGCCACGCGCCACACCGTCGATCCGGACCGCCACATC
GAGCGGGTCACCGAGCTGCAAGAACTCTTCCTCACGCGCGTCGGGCTCGACATCGGCAAGGTGTGGGTCG
CGGACGACGGCGCCGCGGTGGCGGTCTGGACCACGCCGGAGAGCGTCGAAGCGGGGGCGGTGTTCGCCGA
GATCGGCCCGCGCATGGCCGAGTTGAGCGGTTCCCGGCTGGCCGCGCAGCAACAGATGGAAGGCCTCCTG
GCGCCGCACCGGCCCAAGGAGCCCGCGTGGTTCCTGGCCACCGTCGGCGTCTCGCCCGACCACCAGGGCA
AGGGTCTGGGCAGCGCCGTCGTGCTCCCCGGAGTGGAGGCGGCCGAGCGCGCCGGGGTGCCCGCCTTCCT
GGAGACATCCGCGCCCCGCAACCTCCCCTTCTACGAGCGGCTCGGCTTCACCGTCACCGCCGACGTCGAG
GTGCCCGAAGGACCGCGCACCTGGTGCATGACCCGCAAGCCCGGTGCCTGACACGTGCTACGAGATTTCG
ATTCCACCGCCGCCTTCTATGAAAGGTTGGGCTTCGGAATCGTTTTCCGGGACGCCGGCTGGATGATCCT
CCAGCGCGGGGATCTCATGCTGGAGTTCTTCGCCCACCCCAACTTGTTTATTGCAGCTTATAATGGTTAC
AAATAAAGCAATAGCATCACAAATTTCACAAATAAAGCATTTTTTTCACTGCATTCTAGTTGTGGTTTGT
CCAAACTCATCAATGTATCTTATCATGTCTGTATACCGTCGACCTCTAGCTAGAGCTTGGCGTAATCATG
GTCATTACCAATGCTTAATCAGTGAGGCACCTATCTCAGCGATCTGTCTATTTCGTTCATCCATAGTTGC
CTGACTCCCCGTCGTGTAGATAACTACGATACGGGAGGGCTTACCATCTGGCCCCAGCGCTGCGATGATA
CCGCGAGAACCACGCTCACCGGCTCCGGATTTATCAGCAATAAACCAGCCAGCCGGAAGGGCCGAGCGCA
GAAGTGGTCCTGCAACTTTATCCGCCTCCATCCAGTCTATTAATTGTTGCCGGGAAGCTAGAGTAAGTAG
TTCGCCAGTTAATAGTTTGCGCAACGTTGTTGCCATCGCTACAGGCATCGTGGTGTCACGCTCGTCGTTT
GGTATGGCTTCATTCAGCTCCGGTTCCCAACGATCAAGGCGAGTTACATGATCCCCCATGTTGTGCAAAA
AAGCGGTTAGCTCCTTCGGTCCTCCGATCGTTGTCAGAAGTAAGTTGGCCGCAGTGTTATCACTCATGGT
TATGGCAGCACTGCATAATTCTCTTACTGTCATGCCATCCGTAAGATGCTTTTCTGTGACTGGTGAGTAC
TCAACCAAGTCATTCTGAGAATAGTGTATGCGGCGACCGAGTTGCTCTTGCCCGGCGTCAATACGGGATA
ATACCGCGCCACATAGCAGAACTTTAAAAGTGCTCATCATTGGAAAACGTTCTTCGGGGCGAAAACTCTC
AAGGATCTTACCGCTGTTGAGATCCAGTTCGATGTAACCCACTCGTGCACCCAACTGATCTTCAGCATCT
TTTACTTTCACCAGCGTTTCTGGGTGAGCAAAAACAGGAAGGCAAAATGCCGCAAAAAAGGGAATAAGGG
CGACACGGAAATGTTGAATACTCATATTCTTCCTT
Features (pLannotate 1.2.2; 24 found; start..end, strand, type, name):
    119..143     -  CDS            KanR (fragment): aminoglycoside phosphotransferase; aph(3')-Ia; confers resistance to kanamycin
    254..842     +  rep_origin     ori: high-copy-number ColE1/pMB1/pBR322/pUC origin of replication
   1067..1084    +  terminator     rrnB T2 terminator (fragment): transcription terminator T2 from the E. coli rrnB gene
   1109..1128    -  CDS            lacZα (fragment): LacZα fragment of β-galactosidase; lacZ fragment
   1584..1600    +  protein_bind   lac operator: The lac repressor binds to the lac operator to inhibit transcription in E. coli. This inhibition can be relieved by adding lactose or isopropyl-β-D-thiogalactopyranoside (IPTG). lac repressor encoded by lacI
   1843..2146    +  enhancer       CMV enhancer: human cytomegalovirus immediate early enhancer
   2147..2350    +  promoter       CMV promoter: human cytomegalovirus (CMV) immediate early promoter
   2486..2529    +  intron         CMV intron (fragment): modified intron A from human cytomegalovirus
   2581..2599    +  promoter       SP6 promoter: promoter for bacteriophage SP6 RNA polymerase
   2603..2640    +  CDS            IgH signal sequence (fragment): signal sequence from the mouse immunoglobulin heavy chain variable region
   2746..4170    +  CDS            A1BG: A1BG_HUMAN - Experimental evidence at protein level: Swiss-Prot protein existence level 1. From Homo sapiens (Human).
   4267..4446    +  CDS            Comp (fragment): COMP_RAT - Experimental evidence at protein level: Swiss-Prot protein existence level 1. May play a role in the structural integrity of cartilage via its interaction with other extracellular matrix proteins such as the collagens and fibronectin. Can mediate the interaction of chondrocytes with the cartilage extracellular matrix through interaction with cell surface integrin receptors. Could play a role in the pathogenesis of osteoarthritis. Potent suppressor of apoptosis in both primary chondrocytes and transformed cells. Suppresses apoptosis by blocking the activation of caspase-3 and by indu
   4434..5886    +  CDS            SEAP (fragment): secreted alkaline phosphatase from human placenta The natural enzyme has a C-terminal transmembrane sequence that is replaced by a GPI anchor.
   5911..5952    +  CDS            AviTag™ (fragment): peptide tag that allows for enzymatic biotinylation
   5956..5979    +  CDS            8xHis: 8xHis affinity tag
   6125..6236    +  polyA_signal   bGH poly(A) signal: bovine growth hormone polyadenylation signal
   6237..6345    +  rep_origin     f1 ori (fragment): f1 bacteriophage origin of replication; arrow indicates direction of (+) strand synthesis
   6359..6688    +  promoter       SV40 promoter: SV40 enhancer and early promoter
   6736..6783    +  promoter       EM7 promoter: synthetic bacterial promoter&nbsp
   6802..7401    +  CDS            PuroR (fragment): puromycin N-acetyltransferase; pac from Streptomyces; confers resistance to puromycin
   7411..7536    +  CDS            ble (fragment): BLE_KLEPN - Experimental evidence at protein level: Swiss-Prot protein existence level 1. Binding protein with a strong affinity to the bleomycin family of antibiotics. Binds to CL990; an antimitotic-antibiotic compound. From Klebsiella pneumoniae.
   7531..7652    +  polyA_signal   SV40 poly(A) signal: SV40 polyadenylation signal
   7705..8565    -  CDS            AmpR: β-lactamase; bla; confers resistance to ampicillin, carbenicillin, and related antibiotics
   8568..89      -  promoter       AmpR promoter (fragment) (across the origin): bla
