[The description below was written by a language model from this plasmid's Addgene catalogue record and pLannotate feature annotations shown in this document.]
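Description:
pD649-HAsp-A1BG-COMP5AP-AviTag-9xHis is a mammalian expression plasmid of about 8.6 kb, built on the pD649 backbone, for producing a secreted, tagged form of human A1BG (alpha-1-B glycoprotein). It is maintained in E. coli as a high-copy plasmid through a ColE1/pUC-type origin and selected with ampicillin via the β-lactamase gene. The feature table also shows an SV40 early/EM7 promoter pair driving a puromycin N-acetyltransferase coding sequence, annotated as a fragment and followed by a short ble-like segment and the SV40 polyadenylation signal. This could in principle allow puromycin selection in mammalian cells, although the catalogue entry does not mention it. Small remnants of KanR, lacZα, f1 ori and the rrnB terminator are annotated as fragments only and appear to be backbone relics.

The expression cassette uses the CMV enhancer and promoter with a portion of CMV intron A. An SP6 promoter sits just upstream of the coding region and serves at least as a sequencing primer site. The "HAsp" in the name indicates a leader peptide for secretion; the annotation software matches only a short fragment here to an immunoglobulin heavy chain signal sequence. The 1.4 kb A1BG insert sits between retained NotI and AscI sites. It is fused in frame at its C terminus to a segment of rat cartilage oligomeric matrix protein, whose coiled-coil domain drives pentamerisation, then to human placental alkaline phosphatase, an AviTag for enzymatic biotinylation, and a polyhistidine tag (9xHis by name, annotated as 8xHis), ending at the bGH polyadenylation signal.

The result is a multimeric, enzymatically detectable protein, consistent with the associated large-scale screen of human IgSF cell-surface protein interactions, where such avidity helps reveal weak extracellular binding. The depositor notes that some plasmids in the collection may carry an IS4-like transposase insertion upstream of the CMV promoter; none is annotated here.
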