Addgene plasmid #157439: pD649-HAsp-A1BG-COMP5AP-AviTag-9xHis
Purpose: Mammalian expression of secreted protein fused to COMP5AP-AviTag-9xHis.
Depositing lab: Chris Garcia. Depositing organization: Stanford University. Publication: A Human IgSF Cell-Surface Interactome Reveals a Complex Network of Protein-Protein Interactions. Wojtowicz WM, Vielmetter J, Fernandes RA, Siepe DH, Eastman CL, Chisholm GB, Cox S, Klock H, Anderson PW, Rue SM, Miller JJ, Glaser SM, Bragstad ML, Vance J, Lam AW, Lesley SA, Zinn K, Garcia KC. Cell. 2020 Aug 20;182(4):1027-1043.e17. doi: 10.1016/j.cell.2020.07.025. PubMed 32822567.
Backbone
  Vector backbone: pD649
  Backbone size w/o insert (bp): 7153
  Vector type: Mammalian Expression
Growth in bacteria
  Bacterial resistance: Ampicillin, 100 μg/mL
  Growth temperature: 37°C
  Growth strain: DH5alpha
  Copy number: High Copy
Gene/Insert
  Gene/Insert name: A1BG
  Species: H. sapiens (human)
  Insert size (bp): 1422
  Entrez Gene: A1BG (a.k.a. A1B, ABG, GAB, HYST2477)
  Promoter: CMV/SP6
  Tag / fusion protein: COMP5AP-AviTag-9xHis (C terminal on backbone)
  Cloning method: Restriction Enzyme; 5′ cloning site GCGGCCGC (not destroyed); 3′ cloning site GGCGCGCC (not destroyed)
  Sequencing primers: 5′ ATTTAGGTGACACTATAG; 3′ CGTCGCACTCCATCACGGTG
Resource information
  A portion of this plasmid was derived from a plasmid made by: synthesis by ThermoFisher
Terms and licenses: Academic/Nonprofit Terms; Industry Terms: Not Available to Industry
Depositor comments: Some plasmids in this collection may have an IS4-like element ISVsa5 family transposase upstream of the CMV promoter.
How to cite: pD649-HAsp-A1BG-COMP5AP-AviTag-9xHis was a gift from Chris Garcia (Addgene plasmid # 157439 ; http://n2t.net/addgene:157439 ; RRID:Addgene_157439)
