>Addgene plasmid #157439 | pD649-HAsp-A1BG-COMP5AP-AviTag-9xHis | depositor partial sequence | sequence record 303988 | insert (secreted protein)
GCCATCTTTTATGAGACACAGCCTTCTCTGTGGGCCGAGAGCGAGTCTCTGCTGAAGCCTCTGGCCAATG
TGACCCTGACCTGTCAGGCCCACCTGGAAACCCCTGACTTCCAGCTGTTCAAGAACGGCGTGGCCCAAGA
GCCTGTGCACCTGGATTCTCCAGCCATCAAGCACCAGTTTCTGCTGACCGGCGATACCCAGGGCAGATAC
AGATGTAGAAGCGGCCTGAGCACCGGCTGGACACAGCTGTCTAAACTGCTGGAACTGACAGGCCCCAAGT
CTCTGCCTGCTCCTTGGCTTTCTATGGCCCCTGTGTCCTGGATCACCCCTGGCCTGAAAACCACCGCTGT
GTGTAGAGGCGTGCTGAGAGGCGTGACATTCCTGCTGAGAAGAGAGGGCGACCACGAGTTTCTGGAAGTG
CCCGAGGCTCAAGAGGACGTGGAAGCCACCTTTCCAGTGCACCAGCCTGGCAACTACAGCTGCTCCTACA
GAACAGATGGCGAAGGCGCCCTGTCTGAGCCTTCTGCCACAGTGACAATCGAGGAACTGGCCGCTCCTCC
TCCACCTGTGCTTATGCACCACGGCGAAAGCTCTCAGGTGCTGCACCCTGGCAACAAAGTGACACTGACA
TGCGTGGCCCCTCTGAGCGGAGTGGATTTTCAGCTGCGGAGAGGCGAGAAAGAACTGCTGGTGCCCAGAA
GCAGCACAAGCCCCGACAGAATCTTCTTCCACCTGAACGCCGTGGCTCTTGGCGACGGCGGACACTACAC
CTGTAGATACAGACTGCACGACAACCAGAACGGATGGTCCGGCGATTCTGCCCCTGTGGAACTGATCCTG
AGCGACGAGACACTGCCCGCTCCAGAGTTTTCTCCAGAGCCTGAATCTGGCAGAGCCCTGCGGCTGAGAT
GTCTGGCTCCTCTTGAAGGCGCCAGATTCGCCCTCGTGCGAGAAGATAGAGGCGGCAGACGGGTGCACAG
ATTTCAGTCTCCAGCCGGAACTGAGGCCCTGTTCGAGCTGCACAATATCAGCGTGGCCGACAGCGCCAAC
TACTCCTGTGTGTATGTGGACCTGAAGCCACCATTCGGCGGCTCTGCCCCTTCTGAGAGACTGGAACTGC
ATGTGGATGGCCCTCCACCTAGACCACAGCTGAGAGCTACTTGGAGCGGAGCTGTTCTGGCCGGAAGAGA
TGCTGTGCTGAGATGCGAGGGCCCCATTCCTGATGTGACCTTTGAGCTGCTGAGAGAAGGCGAGACAAAG
GCCGTGAAAACCGTGCGAACACCTGGCGCCGCTGCCAATCTCGAGCTGATCTTTGTGGGACCACAGCACG
CCGGCAACTACCGGTGCAGATATAGAAGCTGGGTGCCCCACACCTTCGAGTCCGAGCTGTCTGATCCAGT
CGAGCTGCTGGTGGCCGAATCT
